>Addgene plasmid #67578 | FLAG-Cerulean-UCR1 | addgene partial sequence | sequence record 123810 | CMV-F 5'-CGCAAATGGGCGGTAGGCGTG-3'
ACCGTCAGAATTGATCTACCATGGACTACAAAGACGATGACGACAAGCTTATGGTGAGGAAGGGCGAGGA
GCTGTTCACCGGGGTGGTGCCCATCCTGGTCGAGCTGGACGGCGACGTAAACGGCCACAAGTTCAGCGTG
TCCGGCGAGGGCGAGGGCGATGCCACCTACGGCAAGCTGACCCTGAAGTTCATCTGCACCACCGGCAAGC
TGCCCGTGCCCTGGCCCACCCTCGTGACCACCCTGACCTGGGGCGTGCAGTGCTTCGCCCGCTACCCCGA
CCACATGAAGCAGCACGACTTCTTCAAGTCCGCCATGCCCGAAGGCTACGTCCAGGAGCGCACCATCTTC
TTCAAGGACGACGGCAACTACAAGACCCGCGCCGAGGTGAAGTTCGAGGGCGACACCCTGGTGAACCGCA
TCGAGCTGAAGGGCATCGACTTCAAGGAGGACGGCAACATCCTGGGGCACAAGCTGGAGTACAACGCCAT
CAGCGACAACGTCTATATCACCGCCGACAAGCAGAAGAACGGCATCAAGGCCAACTTCAAGATCCGCCAC
AACATCGAGGACGGCAGCGTGCAGCTCGCCGACCACTACCAGCAGAACACCCCCATCGGCGACGGCCCCG
TGCTGCTGCCCGACAACCACTACCTGAGCACCCAGTCCAAGCTGAGCAAAGACCCCAACGAGAAGCGCGA
TCACATGGTCCTGCTGGAGTTCGTGACCGCCGCCGGGATCACTCTCGGCATGGACGAGCTGTACAAGGCG
AATTCCTTTGATGTGGACAATGGCACATCTGCGGGACGGAGTCCCTTGGATCCCATGACCAGCCCAGGAT
CCGGGCTAATTCTCCAAGCAA
