>Addgene plasmid #67578 | FLAG-Cerulean-UCR1 | addgene partial sequence | sequence record 123922 | C-CMV-24 5'-TATTAGGACAAGGCTGGTGGGCAC-3'
GCACTGGGGAGGGGTCACAGGGATGCCACCCGGGATCCTCTAGAGTCGACTGGTACCTCATCAGGCCTCC
TCTGTTATGGTGGCTTTGTTGATGGATGGTTGGTTGCACATGGGTGATCTTTTGCTAGGTGCTCGATCTT
GCAAATTAGTTAATGCAGCAAAGTTGTTTCGTACAGTTCGCAGACTGGCCAAGACCTGAGCAAATGGAGT
CACAATCAAGTCATCTCCGTGTATATCACTGGCAATGGAGGAGTTCCGGGACATAGACTTTGGAGAGAGG
TCATAATCGCTGTCGGATCGATACAGGAAGGACTCCCGTCGTTGACTGTGGACAAAATTTGCTTGGAGAA
TTAGCCCGGATCCTGGGCTGGTCATGGGATCCAAGGGACTCCGTCCCGCAGATGTGCCATTGTCCACATC
AAAGGAATTCGCCTTGTACAGCTCGTCCATGCCGAGAGTGATCCCGGCGGCGGTCACGAACTCCAGCAGG
ACCATGTGATCGCGCTTCTCGTTGGGGTCTTTGCTCAGCTTGGACTGGGTGCTCAGGTAGTGGTTGTCGG
GCAGCAGCACGGGGCCGTCGCCGATGGGGGTGTTCTGCTGGTAGTGGTCGGCGAGCTGCACGCTGCCGTC
CTCGATGTTGTGGCGGATCTTGAAGTTGGCCTTGATGCCGTTCTTCTGCTTGTCGGCGGTGATATAGACG
TTGTCGCTGATGGCGTTGTACTCCAGCTTGTGCCCCAGGATGTTGCCGTCCTCCTTGAAGTCGATGCCCT
TCAGCTCGATGCGGTTCACCAGGGTGTCGCCCTCGAACTTCACCTCGGCGCGGGTCTTGTAGTTGCCGTC
GTCCTTG
