[The description below was written by a language model from this plasmid's Addgene catalogue record.]
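Description:
FLAG-Cerulean-UCR1 is a mammalian expression plasmid built on the pFLAG-Cerulean backbone. It is maintained in E. coli as a high-copy plasmid under ampicillin selection, and it carries a neomycin resistance marker so that transfected mammalian cells can be selected with G418. The record does not state which promoter drives the insert, which origins of replication are present, or which polyadenylation signal is used. No feature table is provided, so the detailed architecture of the backbone cannot be described here.

The insert encodes upstream conserved region 1 (UCR1) of human phosphodiesterase 4D3, a product of the PDE4D gene, and corresponds to amino acid residues 17-136 of PDE4D3. This fragment is fused at its N terminus to both a FLAG epitope and Cerulean, a cyan fluorescent protein variant. The expressed product is therefore a FLAG-Cerulean-UCR1 fusion. The FLAG tag allows detection by immunoblotting and recovery by immunoprecipitation. Cerulean allows expression and subcellular distribution to be followed by fluorescence, and in principle it can also serve as a donor in FRET-type experiments.

UCR1 is one of the regulatory modules that characterise long PDE4 isoforms. Expressing it as an isolated domain lets its interactions and regulatory effects be studied apart from the catalytic portion of the enzyme. The stated purpose is expression of the PDE4D3 UCR1 region in mammalian cells. The associated publication concerns a UCR1-derived fragment that activates PDE4 long isoforms and attenuates cardiomyocyte hypertrophy, which suggests this construct was used to study PDE4 regulation in that setting.
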