Addgene plasmid #67578: FLAG-Cerulean-UCR1
Purpose: Expresses the UCR1 region of PDE4D3 in mammalian cells
Depositing lab: Graeme Carnegie. Depositing organization: University of Illinois at Chicago. Publication: UCR1C is a novel activator of phosphodiesterase 4 (PDE4) long isoforms and attenuates cardiomyocyte hypertrophy. Wang L, Burmeister BT, Johnson KR, Baillie GS, Karginov AV, Skidgel RA, O'Bryan JP, Carnegie GK. Cell Signal. 2015 May;27(5):908-22. doi: 10.1016/j.cellsig.2015.02.003. Epub 2015 Feb 12. PubMed 25683917.
Backbone
  Vector backbone: pFLAG-Cerulean
  Vector type: Mammalian Expression
  Selectable markers: Neomycin (select with G418)
Growth in bacteria
  Bacterial resistance: Ampicillin, 100 μg/mL
  Growth temperature: 37°C
  Growth strain: DH5alpha
  Copy number: High Copy
Gene/Insert
  Gene/Insert name: Upstream conserved region 1 of phosphodiesterase 4D3 (alt name: PDE4D3 UCR1)
  Species: H. sapiens (human)
  Mutation: Amino acid residues 17-136 of PDE4D3
  Entrez Gene: PDE4D (a.k.a. ACRDYS2, DPDE3, HSPDE4D, PDE43, PDE4DN2, STRK1)
  Tag / fusion protein: FLAG (N terminal on insert); Cerulean (N terminal on insert)
Terms and licenses: Academic/Nonprofit Terms; Industry Terms: Not Available to Industry
How to cite: FLAG-Cerulean-UCR1 was a gift from Graeme Carnegie (Addgene plasmid # 67578 ; http://n2t.net/addgene:67578 ; RRID:Addgene_67578)
